Addgene plasmid #36870: pCR2.1-myco
Depositing lab: Mario Chin. Depositing organization: Temple University Health Sciences Center.
Backbone
  Vector backbone: pCR2.1
  Backbone manufacturer: Invitrogen
  Backbone size w/o insert (bp): 3931
  Total vector size (bp): 4395
Growth in bacteria
  Bacterial resistance: Ampicillin, 100 μg/mL
  Growth temperature: 37°C
  Growth strain: DH5alpha
  Copy number: High Copy
Gene/Insert
  Gene/Insert name: myco (alt name: part of mycoplasma genome)
  Species: mycoplasma
  Insert size (bp): 464
Terms and licenses: Academic/Nonprofit Terms; Industry Terms: Not Available to Industry
How to cite: pCR2.1-myco was a gift from Mario Chin (Addgene plasmid # 36870 ; http://n2t.net/addgene:36870 ; RRID:Addgene_36870)
