[The description below was written by a language model from this plasmid's Addgene catalogue record and pLannotate feature annotations shown in this document.]
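Description:
pCR2.1-myco is a small bacterial cloning plasmid built on the commercial pCR2.1 backbone, a vector designed for direct capture of PCR products, and carries a 464 bp fragment described as part of a mycoplasma genome. The total construct is 4,395 bp. It replicates in E. coli from a high-copy ColE1/pUC-type origin and is selected with ampicillin through the β-lactamase gene. The feature table also shows an intact neo (nptII) coding sequence, so the backbone additionally encodes kanamycin resistance, together with a remnant of Tn5 transposase sequence upstream of it that is a vestige of the marker's origin. An f1 origin is present, which allows single-stranded DNA production with helper phage.

The insert sits in the cloning region between the lac promoter/operator (with its CAP binding site) and a T7 promoter pointing back toward the insert, interrupting the lacZα reading frame, of which only a fragment is annotated downstream. This arrangement is the usual basis for blue/white screening of recombinants. It also permits in vitro transcription of one strand of the insert from the T7 promoter. The automated annotation identifies the region spanning the insert as bacterial small subunit ribosomal RNA, indicating that the cloned mycoplasma fragment derives from the 16S rRNA gene; the specific mycoplasma species is not stated.

The record does not state an intended use. A cloned 16S rDNA fragment of this kind would be well suited to serve as a positive control template or standard in PCR-based detection of mycoplasma contamination, but that is an inference rather than a documented purpose.
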