Features (pLannotate 1.2.2; 13 found; start..end, strand, type, name):
      2..94      +  CDS            lacI (fragment): lac repressor; lacI; The lac repressor binds to the lac operator to inhibit transcription in E. coli. This inhibition can be relieved by adding lactose or isopropyl-β-D-thiogalactopyranoside (IPTG).
    107..128     +  protein_bind   CAP binding site: CAP binding activates transcription in the presence of cAMP. E. coli catabolite activator protein
    143..173     +  promoter       lac promoter: promoter for the E. coli lac operon
    181..197     +  protein_bind   lac operator: The lac repressor binds to the lac operator to inhibit transcription in E. coli. This inhibition can be relieved by adding lactose or isopropyl-β-D-thiogalactopyranoside (IPTG). lac repressor encoded by lacI
    263..752     +  ncRNA          SSU rRNA bacteria: Accession: RF00177 - Bacterial small subunit ribosomal RNA
    829..847     -  promoter       T7 promoter: promoter for bacteriophage T7 RNA polymerase
    850..1007    +  CDS            lacZα (fragment): LacZα fragment of β-galactosidase; lacZ fragment
   1011..1439    +  rep_origin     f1 ori (sequence partly withheld): f1 bacteriophage origin of replication; arrow indicates direction of (+) strand synthesis
   1452..1751    +  CDS            tnpA (fragment): TN5P_ECOLX - Also known as tnp. Experimental evidence at protein level: Swiss-Prot protein existence level 1. Mediates transposition of transposon Tn5 by a 'cut and paste' mechanism. First, the monomeric transposase binds the 19 bp inverted DNA repeats flanking the transposon. Then, dimerization of the DNA- bound transposase creates a synaptic DNA complex. After nicking of the first DNA strand, excision of the transposon proceeds through a series of intermediates. The transposase then mediates the insertion of the transposon at a new site by strand transfer. The activity of the wild- type tran
   1783..2574    +  CDS            neo: KKA2_KLEPN - Also known as kan, nptII. Experimental evidence at protein level: Swiss-Prot protein existence level 1. Resistance to kanamycin, neomycin, paromomycin, ribostamycin, butirosin and gentamicin B. From Klebsiella pneumoniae.
   2578..2594    +  promoter       AmpR promoter (fragment): bla
   2595..3455    +  CDS            AmpR: β-lactamase; bla; confers resistance to ampicillin, carbenicillin, and related antibiotics
   3626..4214    +  rep_origin     ori: high-copy-number ColE1/pMB1/pBR322/pUC origin of replication
>Addgene plasmid #36870 | pCR2.1-myco | depositor full sequence | sequence record 46090 | pCR2.1-myco sequence 4395 bps
AGCGCCCAATACGCAAACCGCCTCTCCCCGCGCGTTGGCCGATTCATTAATGCAGCTGGCACGACAGGTT
TCCCGACTGGAAAGCGGGCAGTGAGCGCAACGCAATTAATGTGAGTTAGCTCACTCATTAGGCACCCCAG
GCTTTACACTTTATGCTTCCGGCTCGTATGTTGTGTGGAATTGTGAGCGGATAACAATTTCACACAGGAA
ACAGCTATGACCATGATTACGCCAAGCTTGGTACCGAGCTCGGATCCACTAGTAACGGCCGCCAGTGTGC
TGGAATTCGCCCTTGGCGAATGGGTGAGTAACACGTGCTTAATCTACCCTTTAGATTGGAATACCCAATG
GAAACATTGGCTAATGCCGGATACGCATGGAATCGCATGATTCCGTTGTGAAAGGAGCCCTTAAAGCTCC
GCTAGAGGATGAGGGTGCGGAACATTAGTTAGTTGGTAGGGTAATGGCCTACCAAGACTATGATGTTTAG
CCGGGTCGAGAGACTGAACGGCCACATTGGGACTGAGATACGGCCCAAACTCCTACGGGAGGCAGCAGTA
GGGAATATTCCACAATGAGCGAAAGCTTGATGGAGCAACACAGCGTGCACGATGAAGGTCTTCGGATTGT
AAAGTGCTGTTATAGGGAAAGAACACCTGGTTGAGGAAATGCTTCCAGGCTGACGGTACCCTGTCAGAAA
GCGATGGCTAACTATGTGCCAGCAGCCGCGGTAATACATAGGTCGCAAGCGTTATCCGAAGGGCGAATTC
TGCAGATATCCATCACACTGGCGGCCGCTCGAGCATGCATCTAGAGGGCCCAATTCGCCCTATAGTGAGT
CGTATTACAATTCACTGGCCGTCGTTTTACAACGTCGTGACTGGGAAAACCCTGGCGTTACCCAACTTAA
TCGCCTTGCAGCACATCCCCCTTTCGCCAGCTGGCGTAATAGCGAAGAGGCCCGCACCGATCGCCCTTCC
CAACAGTTGCGCAGCCTGAATGGCGAATGG
[124 nt withheld, positions 1011-1134]
C
[91 nt withheld, positions 1136-1226]
A
[49 nt withheld, positions 1228-1276]
CCTTTGACGTTGGAGTCCACGTTCTTT
[37 nt withheld, positions 1304-1340]
ACCCTATCTCGGTCTATTCTTTTGATTTATAAGGGATTTTGCCGATTTCGGCCTATTGGTTAAAAAATGA
GCTGATTTAACAAAAATTTAACGCGAATTTTAACAAAATTCAGGGCGCAAGGGCTGCTAAAGGAAGCGGA
ACACGTAGAAAGCCAGTCCGCAGAAACGGTGCTGACCCCGGATGAATGTCAGCTACTGGGCTATCTGGAC
AAGGGAAAACGCAAGCGCAAAGAGAAAGCAGGTAGCTTGCAGTGGGCTTACATGGCGATAGCTAGACTGG
GCGGTTTTATGGACAGCAAGCGAACCGGAATTGCCAGCTGGGGCGCCCTCTGGTAAGGTTGGGAAGCCCT
GCAAAGTAAACTGGATGGCTTTCTTGCCGCCAAGGATCTGATGGCGCAGGGGATCAAGATCTGATCAAGA
GACAGGATGAGGATCGTTTCGCATGATTGAACAAGATGGATTGCACGCAGGTTCTCCGGCCGCTTGGGTG
GAGAGGCTATTCGGCTATGACTGGGCACAACAGACAATCGGCTGCTCTGATGCCGCCGTGTTCCGGCTGT
CAGCGCAGGGGCGCCCGGTTCTTTTTGTCAAGACCGACCTGTCCGGTGCCCTGAATGAACTGCAGGACGA
GGCAGCGCGGCTATCGTGGCTGGCCACGACGGGCGTTCCTTGCGCAGCTGTGCTCGACGTTGTCACTGAA
GCGGGAAGGGACTGGCTGCTATTGGGCGAAGTGCCGGGGCAGGATCTCCTGTCATCCCACCTTGCTCCTG
CCGAGAAAGTATCCATCATGGCTGATGCAATGCGGCGGCTGCATACGCTTGATCCGGCTACCTGCCCATT
CGACCACCAAGCGAAACATCGCATCGAGCGAGCACGTACTCGGATGGAAGCCGGTCTTGTCGATCAGGAT
GATCTGGACGAAGAGCATCAGGGGCTCGCGCCAGCCGAACTGTTCGCCAGGCTCAAGGCGCGCATGCCCG
ACGGCGAGGATCTCGTCGTGACCCATGGCGATGCCTGCTTGCCGAATATCATGGTGGAAAATGGCCGCTT
TTCTGGATTCATCGACTGTGGCCGGCTGGGTGTGGCGGACCGCTATCAGGACATAGCGTTGGCTACCCGT
GATATTGCTGAAGAGCTTGGCGGCGAATGGGCTGACCGCTTCCTCGTGCTTTACGGTATCGCCGCTCCCG
ATTCGCAGCGCATCGCCTTCTATCGCCTTCTTGACGAGTTCTTCTGAATTGAAAAAGGAAGAGTATGAGT
ATTCAACATTTCCGTGTCGCCCTTATTCCCTTTTTTGCGGCATTTTGCCTTCCTGTTTTTGCTCACCCAG
AAACGCTGGTGAAAGTAAAAGATGCTGAAGATCAGTTGGGTGCACGAGTGGGTTACATCGAACTGGATCT
CAACAGCGGTAAGATCCTTGAGAGTTTTCGCCCCGAAGAACGTTTTCCAATGATGAGCACTTTTAAAGTT
CTGCTATGTGGCGCGGTATTATCCCGTATTGACGCCGGGCAAGAGCAACTCGGTCGCCGCATACACTATT
CTCAGAATGACTTGGTTGAGTACTCACCAGTCACAGAAAAGCATCTTACGGATGGCATGACAGTAAGAGA
ATTATGCAGTGCTGCCATAACCATGAGTGATAACACTGCGGCCAACTTACTTCTGACAACGATCGGAGGA
CCGAAGGAGCTAACCGCTTTTTTGCACAACATGGGGGATCATGTAACTCGCCTTGATCGTTGGGAACCGG
AGCTGAATGAAGCCATACCAAACGACGAGCGTGACACCACGATGCCTGTAGCAATGGCAACAACGTTGCG
CAAACTATTAACTGGCGAACTACTTACTCTAGCTTCCCGGCAACAATTAATAGACTGGATGGAGGCGGAT
AAAGTTGCAGGACCACTTCTGCGCTCGGCCCTTCCGGCTGGCTGGTTTATTGCTGATAAATCTGGAGCCG
GTGAGCGTGGGTCTCGCGGTATCATTGCAGCACTGGGGCCAGATGGTAAGCCCTCCCGTATCGTAGTTAT
CTACACGACGGGGAGTCAGGCAACTATGGATGAACGAAATAGACAGATCGCTGAGATAGGTGCCTCACTG
ATTAAGCATTGGTAACTGTCAGACCAAGTTTACTCATATATACTTTAGATTGATTTAAAACTTCATTTTT
AATTTAAAAGGATCTAGGTGAAGATCCTTTTTGATAATCTCATGACCAAAATCCCTTAACGTGAGTTTTC
GTTCCACTGAGCGTCAGACCCCGTAGAAAAGATCAAAGGATCTTCTTGAGATCCTTTTTTTCTGCGCGTA
ATCTGCTGCTTGCAAACAAAAAAACCACCGCTACCAGCGGTGGTTTGTTTGCCGGATCAAGAGCTACCAA
CTCTTTTTCCGAAGGTAACTGGCTTCAGCAGAGCGCAGATACCAAATACTGTTCTTCTAGTGTAGCCGTA
GTTAGGCCACCACTTCAAGAACTCTGTAGCACCGCCTACATACCTCGCTCTGCTAATCCTGTTACCAGTG
GCTGCTGCCAGTGGCGATAAGTCGTGTCTTACCGGGTTGGACTCAAGACGATAGTTACCGGATAAGGCGC
AGCGGTCGGGCTGAACGGGGGGTTCGTGCACACAGCCCAGCTTGGAGCGAACGACCTACACCGAACTGAG
ATACCTACAGCGTGAGCTATGAGAAAGCGCCACGCTTCCCGAAGGGAGAAAGGCGGACAGGTATCCGGTA
AGCGGCAGGGTCGGAACAGGAGAGCGCACGAGGGAGCTTCCAGGGGGAAACGCCTGGTATCTTTATAGTC
CTGTCGGGTTTCGCCACCTCTGACTTGAGCGTCGATTTTTGTGATGCTCGTCAGGGGGGCGGAGCCTATG
GAAAAACGCCAGCAACGCGGCCTTTTTACGGTTCCTGGCCTTTTGCTGGCCTTTTGCTCACATGTTCTTT
CCTGCGTTATCCCCTGATTCTGTGGATAACCGTATTACCGCCTTTGAGTGAGCTGATACCGCTCGCCGCA
GCCGAACGACCGAGCGCAGCGAGTCAGTGAGCGAGGAAGCGGAAG
