>Addgene plasmid #36870 | pCR2.1-myco | addgene partial sequence | sequence record 47932 | M13pUC-fwd 5'-CCCAGTCACGACGTTGTAAAACG-3'
ATACGACTCACTATAGGGCGAATTGGGCCCTCTAGATGCATGCTCGAGCGGCCGCCAGTGTGATGGATAT
CTGCAGAATTCGCCCTTCGGATAACGCTTGCGACCTATGTATTACCGCGGCTGCTGGCACATAGTTAGCC
ATCGCTTTCTGACAGGGTACCGTCAGCCTGGAAGCATTTCCTCAACCAGGTGTTCTTTCCCTATAACAGC
ACTTTACAATCCGAAGACCTTCATCGTGCACGCTGTGTTGCTCCATCAAGCTTTCGCTCATTGTGGAATA
TTCCCTACTGCTGCCTCCCGTAGGAGTTTGGGCCGTATCTCAGTCCCAATGTGGCCGTTCAGTCTCTCGA
CCCGGCTAAACATCATAGTCTTGGTAGGCCATTACCCTACCAACTAACTAATGTTCCGCACCCTCATCCT
CTAGCGGAGCTTTAAGGGCTCCTTTCACAACGGAATCATGCGATTCCATGCGTATCCGGCATTAGCCAAT
GTTTCCATTGGGTATTCCAATCTAAAGGGTAGATTAAGCACGTGTTACTCACCCATTCGCCAAGGGCGAA
TTCCAGCACACTGGCGGCCGTTACTAGTGGATCCGAGCTCGGTACCAAGCTTGGCGTAATCATGGTCATA
GCTGTTTCCTGTGTGAAATTGTTATCCGCTCACAATTCCACACAACATACGAGCCGGAAGCATAAAGTGT
AAAGCCTGGGGTGCCTAATGAGTGAGCTAACTCACATTAATTGCGTTGCGCTCACTGCCCGCTTTCCAGT
CGGGAAACCTGTCGTGCCAGCTGCATTAATGAATCGGCCAACGCGCGGGGAGAGGCGGTTTGCGTATTGG
GCGCTCTTCCGCTTCCTCGCTCACTGACTCGCTGCGCTCGGTCGTTCGGCTGCGGCGAGCG
